Addgene plasmid #135840: D24_Ld_171460
Purpose: Expression of Leishmania donovani ectodomain in mammalian cells
Depositing lab: Gavin Wright. Depositing organization: Wellcome Sanger Institute. Publication: Systematic identification of genes encoding cell surface and secreted proteins that are essential for in vitro growth and infection in Leishmania donovani. Roberts AJ, Ong HB, Clare S, Brandt C, Harcourt K, Franssen SU, Cotton JA, Muller-Sienerth N, Wright GJ. PLoS Pathog. 2022 Feb 24;18(2):e1010364. doi: 10.1371/journal.ppat.1010364. eCollection 2022 Feb. PubMed 35202447.
Backbone
  Vector backbone: pTT3
  Backbone manufacturer: Yves Durocher, NRC
  Backbone size w/o insert (bp): 6132
  Vector type: Mammalian Expression
Growth in bacteria
  Bacterial resistance: Ampicillin, 100 μg/mL
  Growth temperature: 37°C
  Growth strain: DH5alpha
  Copy number: High Copy
Gene/Insert
  Gene/Insert name: cytochrome b5-like Heme/Steroid binding domain containing protein, putative (alt name: LDPBK_171460)
  Species: Leishmania donovani
  Insert size (bp): 471
  Tag / fusion protein: biotinylation sequence and His tag (C terminal on insert)
  Cloning method: Unknown
Terms and licenses: Academic/Nonprofit Terms; Industry Terms: Not Available to Industry
How to cite: D24_Ld_171460 was a gift from Gavin Wright (Addgene plasmid # 135840 ; http://n2t.net/addgene:135840 ; RRID:Addgene_135840)
