[The description below was written by a language model from this plasmid's Addgene catalogue record and pLannotate feature annotations shown in this document.]
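Description:
D24_Ld_171460 is a mammalian expression plasmid built on the pTT3 backbone, designed to produce a soluble, secreted form of a Leishmania donovani protein ectodomain in cultured mammalian cells. In E. coli it is maintained as a high-copy plasmid through a ColE1/pUC-type origin and selected with ampicillin via the β-lactamase gene. The backbone also carries a large portion of the Epstein-Barr virus oriP element, which supports episomal retention and enhanced transient expression in cell lines that supply EBNA1. Short lac regulatory sequences and other small fragments annotated near the bacterial origin appear to be backbone remnants with no role in expression of the insert.

The expression cassette is driven by the human cytomegalovirus immediate early enhancer and promoter, followed by adenovirus-derived leader and splice sequences and a partial chimeric intron, which together promote efficient processing and translation of the transcript; the "PTP" hit on the opposite strand most likely reflects this adenoviral leader region rather than a functional coding sequence. A fragment of a mouse immunoglobulin heavy chain signal sequence sits immediately upstream of the cloning region and directs the product into the secretory pathway. The insert itself, a 471 bp segment encoding a putative cytochrome b5-like heme/steroid binding domain containing protein (LDPBK_171460), is not annotated in the feature table but would lie in the unannotated interval between the signal sequence and the rabbit β-globin polyadenylation signal. According to the record, it carries a C-terminal biotinylation sequence and a His tag, allowing affinity purification and capture on streptavidin. The plasmid comes from a study that systematically examined L. donovani cell surface and secreted proteins.
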