Features (pLannotate 1.2.2; 17 found; start..end, strand, type, name):
      1..380     +  enhancer       CMV enhancer: human cytomegalovirus immediate early enhancer
    382..581     +  promoter       CMV promoter: human cytomegalovirus (CMV) immediate early promoter
    649..687     +  misc_feature   Ad SA (fragment): adenovirus major late transcript splice acceptor (Friedrich and Soriano, 1991)
    720..929     -  CDS            PTP (fragment): TERM_ADE02 - Experimental evidence at protein level: Swiss-Prot protein existence level 1. Protein covalently bound to the viral DNA that acts as a primer for viral genomic replication by DNA strand displacement. Assembles on the viral origin of replication in an initiation complex with viral polymerase, DBP, host NFIA and host POU2F1/OCT1. During initiation, the polymerase covalently couples the first dCTP with Ser- 580 of pTP. The terminal protein stimulates the template activity over 20 fold compared to protein-free templates. Neo-synthesized viral genomes are linked to two preterminal prot
    960..1049    +  intron         chimeric intron (fragment): chimera between introns from adenovirus and immunoglobulin heavy chain genes
   1068..1114    +  CDS            IgH signal sequence (fragment): signal sequence from the mouse immunoglobulin heavy chain variable region
   1830..1885    +  polyA_signal   β-globin poly(A) signal: rabbit β-globin polyadenylation signal (Gil and Proudfoot, 1987)
   2399..4080    -  rep_origin     oriP (fragment): Epstein-Barr virus oriP replication origin (Yates et al., 2000)
   4207..4311    +  promoter       AmpR promoter: bla
   4312..5172    +  CDS            AmpR: β-lactamase; bla; confers resistance to ampicillin, carbenicillin, and related antibiotics
   5343..5931    +  rep_origin     ori: high-copy-number ColE1/pMB1/pBR322/pUC origin of replication
   6114..6206    +  CDS            lacI (fragment): lac repressor; lacI; The lac repressor binds to the lac operator to inhibit transcription in E. coli. This inhibition can be relieved by adding lactose or isopropyl-β-D-thiogalactopyranoside (IPTG).
   6219..6240    +  protein_bind   CAP binding site: CAP binding activates transcription in the presence of cAMP. E. coli catabolite activator protein
   6255..6285    +  promoter       lac promoter: promoter for the E. coli lac operon
   6293..6309    +  protein_bind   lac operator: The lac repressor binds to the lac operator to inhibit transcription in E. coli. This inhibition can be relieved by adding lactose or isopropyl-β-D-thiogalactopyranoside (IPTG). lac repressor encoded by lacI
   6379..6395    +  promoter       tet promoter (fragment): E. coli promoter for tetracycline efflux protein gene
   6405..6430    -  CDS            bla(M) (fragment): β-lactamase lacking the signal sequence; bla(M); allows cytosolic expression of β-lactamase
>Addgene plasmid #135840 | D24_Ld_171460 | addgene full sequence | sequence record 274908 | Addgene NGS Result
GACATTGATTATTGACTAGTTATTAATAGTAATCAATTACGGGGTCATTAGTTCATAGCCCATATATGGA
GTTCCGCGTTACATAACTTACGGTAAATGGCCCGCCTGGCTGACCGCCCAACGACCCCCGCCCATTGACG
TCAATAATGACGTATGTTCCCATAGTAACGCCAATAGGGACTTTCCATTGACGTCAATGGGTGGAGTATT
TACGGTAAACTGCCCACTTGGCAGTACATCAAGTGTATCATATGCCAAGTCCGCCCCCTATTGACGTCAA
TGACGGTAAATGGCCCGCCTGGCATTATGCCCAGTACATGACCTTACGGGACTTTCCTACTTGGCAGTAC
ATCTACGTATTAGTCATCGCTATTACCATGGTGATGCGGTTTTGGCAGTACACCAATGGGCGTGGATAGC
GGTTTGACTCACGGGGATTTCCAAGTCTCCACCCCATTGACGTCAATGGGAGTTTGTTTTGGCACCAAAA
TCAACGGGACTTTCCAAAATGTCGTAATAACCCCGCCCCGTTGACGCAAATGGGCGGTAGGCGTGTACGG
TGGGAGGTCTATATAAGCAGAGCTCGTTTAGTGAACCGTCAGATCCTCACTCTCTTCCGCATCGCTGTCT
GCGAGGGCCAGCTGTTGGGCTCGCGGTTGAGGACAAACTCTTCGCGGTCTTTCCAGTACTCTTGGATCGG
AAACCCGTCGGCCTCCGAACGGTACTCCGCCACCGAGGGACCTGAGCGAGTCCGCATCGACCGGATCGGA
AAACCTCTCGAGAAAGGCGTCTAACCAGTCACAGTCGCAAGGTAGGCTGAGCACCGTGGCGGGCGGCAGC
GGGTGGCGGTCGGGGTTGTTTCTGGCGGAGGTGCTGCTGATGATGTAATTAAAGTAGGCGGTCTTGAGAC
GGCGGATGGTCGAGGTGAGGTGTGGCAGGCTTGAGATCCAGCTGTTGGGGTGAGTACTCCCTCTCAAAAG
CGGGCATTACTTCTGCGCTAAGATTGTCAGTTTCCAAAAACGAGGAGGATTTGATATTCACCTGGCCCGA
TCTGGCCATACACTTGAGTGACAATGACATCCACTTTGCCTTTCTCTCCACAGGTGTCCACTCCCAGGTC
CAAGTTTGCCACCATGGAGTTTCAGACCCAGGTACTCATGTCCCTGCTGCTCTGCATGTCTGGTGCGGCC
GCCACCGTGATCAGCAGCTGTGATGTGTGCGGCCTGAGCATCGTGAAGCAGGTCATGGCCCCCAGCGACA
GATCCGATGGCGGCGTGCCAGAGGCCACAGCCGTGCGGTCTAGCCCCAGCACCGCCACAGAGACACCCAT
GCTGGAACTGGACGACCGGCCTAGAGGCGCCGCTGCCGGCAAGGCCAACAAATACGTGGAAGAGTTCTAC
CAGGCCGCTGGCCACCTGAGATGCCCTCAGCTGCAGCGGTACACCCAGGAAGAGGTCGCCCGGCACCGGA
CCAAGGACGACCTGTGGATCGTGGTGGACAGCAACGTGCTGAACGTGTCCGCCTTCGTGCCCCACCATCC
TGGCGGCGACGTGATCCTGGATGGCGTGGGCGGCCAGGACATGGCCACAGTGTTCGCCTACTTCCACGAC
CCCTCCACCGTGCGGCTGATGCTGAGCTTCTGCATCGGCCGGATCCTGCTGCAGGGCGCGCCCGGCAGCC
TGCACCACATCCTGGACGCCCAGAAGATGCTGTGGAACCACAGGGACAGGAACCTGCCTCCTCTGGCCCC
TCTGGGCCCCCACCACCATCACCACCATTGAGTCTAGACACGTGATTAATTAAGGATCCCCCGACCTCGA
CCTCTGGCTAATAAAGGAAATTTATTTTCATTGCAATAGTGTGTTGGAATTTTTTGTGTCTCTCACTCGG
AAGGACATATGGGAGGGCAAATCATTTGGTCGAGATCCCTCGGAGATCTCTAGCTAGAGGATCGATCCCC
GCCCCGGACGAACTAAACCTGACTACGACATCTCTGCCCCTTCTTCGCGGGGCAGTGCATGTAATCCCTT
CAGTTGGTTGGTACAACTTGCCAACTGGGCCCTGTTCCACATGTGACACGGGGGGGGACCAAACACAAAG
GGGTTCTCTGACTGTAGTTGACATCCTTATAAATGGATGTGCACATTTGCCAACACTGAGTGGCTTTCAT
CCTGGAGCAGACTTTGCAGTCTGTGGACTGCAACACAACATTGCCTTTATGTGTAACTCTTGGCTGAAGC
TCTTACACCAATGCTGGGGGACATGTACCTCCCAGGGGCCCAGGAAGACTACGGGAGGCTACACCAACGT
CAATCAGAGGGGCCTGTGTAGCTACCGATAAGCGGACCCTCAAGAGGGCATTAGCAATAGTGTTTATAAG
GCCCCCTTGTTAACCCTAAACGGGTAGCATATGCTTCCCGGGTAGTAGTATATACTATCCAGACTAACCC
TAATTCAATAGCATATGTTACCCAACGGGAAGCATATGCTATCGAATTAGGGTTAGTAAAAGGGTCCTAA
GGAACAGCGATATCTCCCACCCCATGAGCTGTCACGGTTTTATTTACATGGGGTCAGGATTCCACGAGGG
TAGTGAACCATTTTAGTCACAAGGGCAGTGGCTGAAGATCAAGGAGCGGGCAGTGAACTCTCCTGAATCT
TCGCCTGCTTCTTCATTCTCCTTCGTTTAGCTAATAGAATAACTGCTGAGTTGTGAACAGTAAGGTGTAT
GTGAGGTGCTCGAAAACAAGGTTTCAGGTGACGCCCCCAGAATAAAATTTGGACGGGGGGTTCAGTGGTG
GCATTGTGCTATGACACCAATATAACCCTCACAAACCCCTTGGGCAATAAATACTAGTGTAGGAATGAAA
CATTCTGAATATCTTTAACAATAGAAATCCATGGGGTGGGGACAAGCCGTAAAGACTGGATGTCCATCTC
ACACGAATTTATGGCTATGGGCAACACATAATCCTAGTGCAATATGATACTGGGGTTATTAAGATGTGTC
CCAGGCAGGGACCAAGACAGGTGAACCATGTTGTTACACTCTATTTGTAACAAGGGGAAAGAGAGTGGAC
GCCGACAGCAGCGGACTCCACTGGTTGTCTCTAACACCCCCGAAAATTAAACGGGGCTCCACGCCAATGG
GGCCCATAAACAAAGACAAGTGGCCACTCTTTTTTTTGAAATTGTGGAGTGGGGGCACGCGTCAGCCCCC
ACACGCCGCCCTGCGGTTTTGGACTGTAAAATAAGGGTGTAATAACTTGGCTGATTGTAACCCCGCTAAC
CACTGCGGTCAAACCACTTGCCCACAAAACCACTAATGGCACCCCGGGGAATACCTGCATAAGTAGGTGG
GCGGGCCAAGATAGGGGCGCGATTGCTGCGATCTGGAGGACAAATTACACACACTTGCGCCTGAGCGCCA
AGCACAGGGTTGTTGGTCCTCATATTCACGAGGTCGCTGAGAGCACGGTGGGCTAATGTTGCCATGGGTA
GCATATACTACCCAAATATCTGGATAGCATATGCTATCCTAATCTATATCTGGGTAGCATAGGCTATCCT
AATCTATATCTGGGTAGCATATGCTATCCTAATCTATATCTGGGTAGTATATGCTATCCTAATTTATATC
TGGGTAGCATAGGCTATCCTAATCTATATCTGGGTAGCATATGCTATCCTAATCTATATCTGGGTAGTAT
ATGCTATCCTAATCTGTATCCGGGTAGCATATGCTATCCTAATAGAGATTAGGGTAGTATATGCTATCCT
AATTTATATCTGGGTAGCATATACTACCCAAATATCTGGATAGCATATGCTATCCTAATCTATATCTGGG
TAGCATATGCTATCCTAATCTATATCTGGGTAGCATAGGCTATCCTAATCTATATCTGGGTAGCATATGC
TATCCTAATCTATATCTGGGTAGTATATGCTATCCTAATTTATATCTGGGTAGCATAGGCTATCCTAATC
TATATCTGGGTAGCATATGCTATCCTAATCTATATCTGGGTAGTATATGCTATCCTAATCTGTATCCGGG
TAGCATATGCTATCCTCATGATAAGCTGTCAAACATGAGAATTTTCTTGAAGACGAAAGGGCCTCGTGAT
ACGCCTATTTTTATAGGTTAATGTCATGATAATAATGGTTTCTTAGACGTCAGGTGGCACTTTTCGGGGA
AATGTGCGCGGAACCCCTATTTGTTTATTTTTCTAAATACATTCAAATATGTATCCGCTCATGAGACAAT
AACCCTGATAAATGCTTCAATAATATTGAAAAAGGAAGAGTATGAGTATTCAACATTTCCGTGTCGCCCT
TATTCCCTTTTTTGCGGCATTTTGCCTTCCTGTTTTTGCTCACCCAGAAACGCTGGTGAAAGTAAAAGAT
GCTGAAGATCAGTTGGGTGCACGAGTGGGTTACATCGAACTGGATCTCAACAGCGGTAAGATCCTTGAGA
GTTTTCGCCCCGAAGAACGTTTTCCAATGATGAGCACTTTTAAAGTTCTGCTATGTGGCGCGGTATTATC
CCGTGTTGACGCCGGGCAAGAGCAACTCGGTCGCCGCATACACTATTCTCAGAATGACTTGGTTGAGTAC
TCACCAGTCACAGAAAAGCATCTTACGGATGGCATGACAGTAAGAGAATTATGCAGTGCTGCCATAACCA
TGAGTGATAACACTGCGGCCAACTTACTTCTGACAACGATCGGAGGACCGAAGGAGCTAACCGCTTTTTT
GCACAACATGGGGGATCATGTAACTCGCCTTGATCGTTGGGAACCGGAGCTGAATGAAGCCATACCAAAC
GACGAGCGTGACACCACGATGCCTGCAGCAATGGCAACAACGTTGCGCAAACTATTAACTGGCGAACTAC
TTACTCTAGCTTCCCGGCAACAATTAATAGACTGGATGGAGGCGGATAAAGTTGCAGGACCACTTCTGCG
CTCGGCCCTTCCGGCTGGCTGGTTTATTGCTGATAAATCTGGAGCCGGTGAGCGTGGGTCTCGCGGTATC
ATTGCAGCACTGGGGCCAGATGGTAAGCCCTCCCGTATCGTAGTTATCTACACGACGGGGAGTCAGGCAA
CTATGGATGAACGAAATAGACAGATCGCTGAGATAGGTGCCTCACTGATTAAGCATTGGTAACTGTCAGA
CCAAGTTTACTCATATATACTTTAGATTGATTTAAAACTTCATTTTTAATTTAAAAGGATCTAGGTGAAG
ATCCTTTTTGATAATCTCATGACCAAAATCCCTTAACGTGAGTTTTCGTTCCACTGAGCGTCAGACCCCG
TAGAAAAGATCAAAGGATCTTCTTGAGATCCTTTTTTTCTGCGCGTAATCTGCTGCTTGCAAACAAAAAA
ACCACCGCTACCAGCGGTGGTTTGTTTGCCGGATCAAGAGCTACCAACTCTTTTTCCGAAGGTAACTGGC
TTCAGCAGAGCGCAGATACCAAATACTGTTCTTCTAGTGTAGCCGTAGTTAGGCCACCACTTCAAGAACT
CTGTAGCACCGCCTACATACCTCGCTCTGCTAATCCTGTTACCAGTGGCTGCTGCCAGTGGCGATAAGTC
GTGTCTTACCGGGTTGGACTCAAGACGATAGTTACCGGATAAGGCGCAGCGGTCGGGCTGAACGGGGGGT
TCGTGCACACAGCCCAGCTTGGAGCGAACGACCTACACCGAACTGAGATACCTACAGCGTGAGCTATGAG
AAAGCGCCACGCTTCCCGAAGGGAGAAAGGCGGACAGGTATCCGGTAAGCGGCAGGGTCGGAACAGGAGA
GCGCACGAGGGAGCTTCCAGGGGGAAACGCCTGGTATCTTTATAGTCCTGTCGGGTTTCGCCACCTCTGA
CTTGAGCGTCGATTTTTGTGATGCTCGTCAGGGGGGCGGAGCCTATGGAAAAACGCCAGCAACGCGGCCT
TTTTACGGTTCCTGGCCTTTTGCTGGCCTTTTGCTCACATGTTCTTTCCTGCGTTATCCCCTGATTCTGT
GGATAACCGTATTACCGCCTTTGAGTGAGCTGATACCGCTCGCCGCAGCCGAACGACCGAGCGCAGCGAG
TCAGTGAGCGAGGAAGCGGAAGAGCGCCCAATACGCAAACCGCCTCTCCCCGCGCGTTGGCCGATTCATT
AATGCAGCTGGCACGACAGGTTTCCCGACTGGAAAGCGGGCAGTGAGCGCAACGCAATTAATGTGAGTTA
GCTCACTCATTAGGCACCCCAGGCTTTACACTTTATGCTTCCGGCTCGTATGTTGTGTGGAATTGTGAGC
GGATAACAATTTCACACAGGAAACAGCTATGACCATGATTACGCCAAGCTCTAGCTAGAGGTCGACCAAT
TCTCATGTTTGACAGCTTATCATCGCAGATCCGGGCAACGTTGTTGCCATTGCTGCAGGCGCAGAACTGG
TAGGTATGGAAGATCTATACATTGAATCAATATTGGCAATTAGCCATATTAGTCATTGGTTATATAGCAT
AAATCAATATTGGCTATTGGCCATTGCATACGTTGTATCTATATCATAATATGTACATTTATATTGGCTC
ATGTCCAATATGACCGCCATGTT
